Addgene plasmid #53923: LCA5L_pCSdest
Depositing lab: Roger Reeves. Depositing organization: Johns Hopkins University and School of Medicine. Publication: Survey of Human Chromosome 21 Gene Expression Effects on Early Development in Danio rerio. Edie S, Zaghloul NA, Leitch CC, Klinedinst DK, Lebron J, Thole JF, McCallion AS, Katsanis N, Reeves RH. G3 (Bethesda). 2018 Jul 2;8(7):2215-2223. doi: 10.1534/g3.118.200144. PubMed 29760202.
Backbone
  Vector backbone: pCSDest
  Backbone manufacturer: Lawson Lab (Addgene Plasmid 22423)
  Backbone size w/o insert (bp): 4095
  Vector type: Mammalian Expression
Growth in bacteria
  Bacterial resistance: Ampicillin, 100 μg/mL
  Growth temperature: 37°C
  Growth strain: DH10B
  Copy number: High Copy
Gene/Insert
  Gene/Insert name: LCA5L (alt name: C21orf13)
  Species: H. sapiens (human)
  Insert size (bp): 2391
  Entrez Gene: LCA5L (a.k.a. C21orf13, MGC33295)
  Promoter: SP6 and CMV
  Cloning method: Gateway Cloning
  Sequencing primers: 5′ CMV-F; 3′ EBV-Rev
Terms and licenses: Academic/Nonprofit Terms; Industry Terms
Depositor comments: BC031059
How to cite: LCA5L_pCSdest was a gift from Roger Reeves (Addgene plasmid # 53923 ; http://n2t.net/addgene:53923 ; RRID:Addgene_53923)
