[The description below was written by a language model from this plasmid's Addgene catalogue record.]
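Description:
LCA5L_pCSdest is an expression clone in which the human LCA5L gene (also known as C21orf13), encoded on chromosome 21, has been placed into the pCSDest Gateway destination vector. The backbone is about 4.1 kb without insert and is catalogued as a mammalian expression vector. The insert of roughly 2.4 kb was introduced by Gateway recombination, which transfers an open reading frame from an entry clone into the destination vector by site-specific recombination rather than restriction cloning. The plasmid is maintained in E. coli as a high-copy construct under ampicillin selection. The record does not name the origin of replication, and it lists no epitope tags, fusion partners or reporters.

Two promoters are recorded upstream of the insert, CMV and SP6, and they serve different routes to expression. The CMV promoter drives strong constitutive transcription when the plasmid DNA is introduced into vertebrate cells. The SP6 bacteriophage promoter allows the same clone to act as a template for in vitro transcription, yielding synthetic mRNA suitable for microinjection into embryos.

This dual arrangement matches the associated study, a survey of how expressing human chromosome 21 genes affects early development in zebrafish. The clone therefore appears to be one of a set of chromosome 21 constructs built in the same vector for that survey. No feature table accompanies the record, so details such as the polyadenylation signal or the recombination sites flanking the insert cannot be confirmed here.
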