>Addgene plasmid #53923 | LCA5L_pCSdest | addgene partial sequence | sequence record 95385 | EBV-rev 5'-GTGGTTTGTCCAAACTCATC-3'
TAATACGACTCACTATAGTTCTAGAGGCTCGAGAGGATCACCACTTTGTACAAGAAAGCTGGGTCGGCGC
GCCCACCCTTAAACCAGAATGCATTAGGATATTGATTATATTTAAATAATTATTTTTCTTTTTCCTTCTG
TAGGTGACGATGGCTTAATAGAATTTACCACAGTTACTTTAGAGTCTCCGAAAGCATGGCTGGTGGAGGC
CTGACTGGGAGGCAGGGGATGCGACTCCTTACTTTGCAAAGGCTCCTCTGAGCCTTTTGCAACACCAGGA
CTTGATTGGTCAGTTTTCAAGACATAGCCTGATCCAAAGAGTTCTTCCATGAGACTGCTTTTCTTATCTC
TGAAAGTTGTATCCTTCACTTTTATTCTGGAAGACTTACCAAATGAGGGCTCATACCCACTGTCAGAATG
CTCTAGCTCCATTTCCTCTCTGTTACTGAGATGCTTGCCTGTACTATGACTGTACCTCATGTTGCCGGCA
TTGGCTGGCCCCCCTGAAGCAGGAAGCCCATGATGCAGGTTTTCAGTTGCTTCTGTGAATGAGTAATGTC
TTCTTTGTCTGAGGGGGCCTTTCGTGTAGGGAGCAGTGCCTTTGCCAAGTGTGTCATCCACACCATTTCT
CTGCATGCTTCTTTTAAACTTTTCTCTTACTAGAACATCTTCTTGATTGCTTTCTCTTTCAGGATGAATA
ACTTCAATTATTTTTGGTGGTAGTTCTTGCTCTTCTTTCACAAAAATGTTTTTCTTTTCTTGGTCTTCTT
TTTTGTCTTTTTGTC
