>Addgene plasmid #53923 | LCA5L_pCSdest | addgene partial sequence | sequence record 97428 | CMV-F 5'-CGCAAATGGGCGGTAGGCGTG-3'
GCATGCTCGTTAGGGAACCGCCATTCTGCCTGGGGACGTCGGAGCAAGCTTGATTTAGGTGAACTATAGA
ATACAAGCTACTTGTTCTTTTTGCAGGATCCCATCGATTCGAATTCAAGGATCACAAGTTTGTACAAAAA
AGCAGGCTCCGCGGCCGCCCCCTTCGCGCCCACCCTTCACCATGTCTTTGGCTGATCTAACAAAAACAAA
TATAGATGAGCATTTCTTCGGCGTGGCATTAGAAAACAATAGGAGGTCTGCAGCATGCAAGAGAAGCCCA
GGCACAGGCGATTTTTCGCGGAACAGTAATGCTTCCAATAAGAGTGTTGATTATAGCAGATCTCAGTGCT
CCTGTGGAAGTTTAAGTTCTCAGTATGATTATTCAGAAGACTTTCTCTGTGATTGTTCAGAAAAGGCTAT
TA
